LOCUS       Exported 1065 bp ds-DNA linear SYN 13-JUN-2021
DEFINITION  Localization: Nucleus, Excitation: 587, Emission: 610.
ACCESSION   .
VERSION     .
KEYWORDS    mCherry-Nucleus-7
SOURCE      synthetic DNA construct
  ORGANISM  synthetic DNA construct
REFERENCE   1 (bases 1 to 1065)
  TITLE     Davidson lab - mCherry constructs
REFERENCE   2 (bases 1 to 1065)
  AUTHORS   .
  TITLE     Direct Submission
  JOURNAL   Exported Jun 13, 2021 from SnapGene Server 1.1.58
            http://www.snapgene.com
FEATURES             Location/Qualifiers
     source          1..1065
                     /organism="synthetic DNA construct"
                     /mol_type="other DNA"
     promoter        23..74
                     /label=CMVd2 promoter
                     /note="truncated human cytomegalovirus (CMV) immediate
                     early promoter that yields moderately reduced expression
                     relative to the full-length promoter"
     primer_bind     25..45
                     /label=CMV-F
                     /note="Human CMV immediate early promoter, forward primer"
     regulatory      113..122
                     /regulatory_class="other"
                     /note="vertebrate consensus sequence for strong initiation
                     of translation (Kozak, 1987)"
     CDS             119..826
                     /codon_start=1
                     /product="monomeric derivative of DsRed fluorescent protein
                     (Shaner et al., 2004)"
                     /label=mCherry
                     /note="mammalian codon-optimized"
                     /translation="MVSKGEEDNMAIIKEFMRFKVHMEGSVNGHEFEIEGEGEGRPYEG
                     TQTAKLKVTKGGPLPFAWDILSPQFMYGSKAYVKHPADIPDYLKLSFPEGFKWERVMNF
                     EDGGVVTVTQDSSLQDGEFIYKVKLRGTNFPSDGPVMQKKTMGWEASSERMYPEDGALK
                     GEIKQRLKLKDGGHYDAEVKTTYKAKKPVQLPGAYNVNIKLDITSHNEDYTIVEQYERA
                     EGRHSTGGMDELYK"
     primer_bind     complement(264..282)
                     /label=mCherry-R
                     /note="mCherry, reverse primer"
     primer_bind     532..551
                     /label=mCherry-F
                     /note="mCherry, forward primer"
     CDS             851..871
                     /codon_start=1
                     /product="nuclear localization signal of SV40 (simian virus
                     40) large T antigen"
                     /label=SV40 NLS
                     /translation="PKKKRKV"
     CDS             875..895
                     /codon_start=1
                     /product="nuclear localization signal of SV40 (simian virus
                     40) large T antigen"
                     /label=SV40 NLS
                     /translation="PKKKRKV"
     CDS             899..919
                     /codon_start=1
                     /product="nuclear localization signal of SV40 (simian virus
                     40) large T antigen"
                     /label=SV40 NLS
                     /translation="PKKKRKV"
ORIGIN
        1 gtcgtaacaa ctccgcccca ttgacgcaaa tgggcggtag gcgtgtacgg tgggaggtct
       61 atataagcag agctggttta gtgaaccgtc agatccgcta gcgctaccgg tcgccaccat
      121 ggtgagcaag ggcgaggagg ataacatggc catcatcaag gagttcatgc gcttcaaggt
      181 gcacatggag ggctccgtga acggccacga gttcgagatc gagggcgagg gcgagggccg
      241 cccctacgag ggcacccaga ccgccaagct gaaggtgacc aagggtggcc ccctgccctt
      301 cgcctgggac atcctgtccc ctcagttcat gtacggctcc aaggcctacg tgaagcaccc
      361 cgccgacatc cccgactact tgaagctgtc cttccccgag ggcttcaagt gggagcgcgt
      421 gatgaacttc gaggacggcg gcgtggtgac cgtgacccag gactcctccc tgcaggacgg
      481 cgagttcatc tacaaggtga agctgcgcgg caccaacttc ccctccgacg gccccgtaat
      541 gcagaagaag accatgggct gggaggcctc ctccgagcgg atgtaccccg aggacggcgc
      601 cctgaagggc gagatcaagc agaggctgaa gctgaaggac ggcggccact acgacgctga
      661 ggtcaagacc acctacaagg ccaagaagcc cgtgcagctg cccggcgcct acaacgtcaa
      721 catcaagttg gacatcacct cccacaacga ggactacacc atcgtggaac agtacgaacg
      781 cgccgagggc cgccactcca ccggcggcat ggacgagctg tacaagtccg gactcagatc
      841 tcgagctgat ccaaaaaaga agagaaaggt agatccaaaa aagaagagaa aggtagatcc
      901 aaaaaagaag agaaaggtag gatccaccgg atctagataa ctgatcataa tcagccatac
      961 cacatttgta gaggttttac ttgctttaaa aaacctccca cacctccccc tgaacctgaa
     1021 acataaaatg aatgcaattg ttgttgttaa cttgtttatt gcagc
//
