>Addgene plasmid #55110 | mCherry-Nucleus-7 | addgene partial sequence | sequence record 98941 | SV40pA-R 5'-GAAATTTGTGATGCTATTGC-3'
AGTTAACAACAACAATTGCATTCATTTTATGTTTCAGGTTCAGGGGGAGGTGTGGGAGGTTTTTTAAAGC
AAGTAAAACCTCTACAAATGTGGTATGGCTGATTATGATCAGTTATCTAGATCCGGTGGATCCTACCTTT
CTCTTCTTTTTTGGATCTACCTTTCTCTTCTTTTTTGGATCTACCTTTCTCTTCTTTTTTGGATCAGCTC
GAGATCTGAGTCCGGACTTGTACAGCTCGTCCATGCCGCCGGTGGAGTGGCGGCCCTCGGCGCGTTCGTA
CTGTTCCACGATGGTGTAGTCCTCGTTGTGGGAGGTGATGTCCAACTTGATGTTGACGTTGTAGGCGCCG
GGCAGCTGCACGGGCTTCTTGGCCTTGTAGGTGGTCTTGACCTCAGCGTCGTAGTGGCCGCCGTCCTTCA
GCTTCAGCCTCTGCTTGATCTCGCCCTTCAGGGCGCCGTCCTCGGGGTACATCCGCTCGGAGGAGGCCTC
CCAGCCCATGGTCTTCTTCTGCATTACGGGGCCGTCGGAGGGGAAGTTGGTGCCGCGCAGCTTCACCTTG
TAGATGAACTCGCCGTCCTGCAGGGAGGAGTCCTGGGTCACGGTCACCACGCCGCCGTCCTCGAAGTTCA
TCACGCGCTCCCACTTGAAGCCCTCGGGGAAGGACAGCTTCAAGTAGTCGGGGATGTCGGCGGGGTGCTT
CACGTAGGCCTTGGAGCCGTACATGAACTGAGGGGACAGGATGTCCCAGGCGAAGGGCAGGGGGCCACCC
TTGGTCACCTTCAGCTTGGCGGTCTGGGTGCCCTCGTAGGGGCGGCCCTCGCCCTCG
