[The description below was written by a language model from this plasmid's Addgene catalogue record and the feature table of its GenBank file.]
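Description:
mCherry-Nucleus-7 is a mammalian expression plasmid that produces a red fluorescent nuclear marker: mCherry fused at its C-terminus to nuclear localization signals from the SV40 large T antigen. It is built on an mCherry-NLS backbone listed at about 4.75 kb, is maintained as a high-copy plasmid in E. coli under kanamycin selection, and carries a neomycin resistance marker so that transfected mammalian cells can be selected with G418. The origin of replication and the resistance cassette are not described in the available annotation.

The feature table held for this plasmid covers only a 1,065 bp segment spanning the expression cassette, not the whole vector. It begins within the 3′ end of the CMV promoter; this short stretch is auto-annotated as a truncated "CMVd2" promoter, which probably reflects where the partial sequence starts, since the catalogue entry simply lists CMV. Downstream lies a Kozak consensus for efficient translation initiation, followed by the mammalian codon-optimized mCherry coding sequence, a monomeric DsRed derivative. After a short linker come three tandem copies of the SV40 NLS, a short basic motif recognized by the importin machinery; repeating it strengthens nuclear import and retention of the otherwise freely diffusing fluorescent protein. A 3′ sequencing primer named for the SV40 polyadenylation signal suggests that element terminates the transcript, though it lies outside the annotated region.

The construct is used as a localization marker to label nuclei in live or fixed mammalian cells, with excitation at 587 nm and emission at 610 nm. This makes it suitable for counterstaining, cell segmentation or tracking, and multicolour imaging alongside green or cyan reporters.
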