Addgene plasmid #55110: mCherry-Nucleus-7
Purpose: Localization: Nucleus, Excitation: 587, Emission: 610
Depositing lab: Michael Davidson. Depositing organization: Florida State University, Tallahassee.
Backbone
  Vector backbone: mCherry-NLS
  Backbone size w/o insert (bp): 4750
  Vector type: Mammalian Expression
  Selectable markers: Neomycin (select with G418)
Growth in bacteria
  Bacterial resistance: Kanamycin, 50 μg/mL
  Growth temperature: 37°C
  Growth strain: DH5alpha
  Copy number: High Copy
Gene/Insert
  Gene/Insert name: SV40 T-Antigen Nuclear Localization Signal (NLS) (alt name: FN824658)
  Promoter: CMV
  Tag / fusion protein: mCherry-NLS (N terminal on backbone)
  Cloning method: Unknown
  Sequencing primers: 5′ CMV-F; 3′ SV40pA-R
Terms and licenses: Academic/Nonprofit Terms; Industry Terms: Not Available to Industry
Depositor comments: . Excitation = 587; Emission = 610
How to cite: mCherry-Nucleus-7 was a gift from Michael Davidson (Addgene plasmid # 55110 ; http://n2t.net/addgene:55110 ; RRID:Addgene_55110)
